>Addgene plasmid #32416 | pENTR-L5-mCherry-L2 | depositor full sequence | sequence record 37104 | pENTR-L5-mCherry-L2 sequence 3268 bps
TTGTACAAAGTTGGCATTATAAGAAAGCATTGCTTATCAATTTGTTGCAACGAACAGGTCACTATCAGTC
AAAATAAAATCATTATTTGCCATCCAGCTGCAGGGCGGCCGCGATATCCCCTATAGTGAGTCGTATTACA
TGGTCATAGCTGTTTCCTGGCAGCTCTGGCCCGTGTCTCAAAATCTCTGATGTTACATTGCACAAGATAA
AAATATATCATCATGAACAATAAAACTGTCTGCTTACATAAACAGTAATACAAGGGGTGTTATGAGCCAT
ATTCAACGGGAAACGTCGAGGCCGCGATTAAATTCCAACATGGATGCTGATTTATATGGGTATAAATGGG
CTCGCGATAATGTCGGGCAATCAGGTGCGACAATCTATCGCTTGTATGGGAAGCCCGATGCGCCAGAGTT
GTTTCTGAAACATGGCAAAGGTAGCGTTGCCAATGATGTTACAGATGAGATGGTCAGACTAAACTGGCTG
ACGGAATTTATGCCTCTTCCGACCATCAAGCATTTTATCCGTACTCCTGATGATGCATGGTTACTCACCA
CTGCGATCCCCGGAAAAACAGCATTCCAGGTATTAGAAGAATATCCTGATTCAGGTGAAAATATTGTTGA
TGCGCTGGCAGTGTTCCTGCGCCGGTTGCATTCGATTCCTGTTTGTAATTGTCCTTTTAACAGCGATCGC
GTATTTCGTCTCGCTCAGGCGCAATCACGAATGAATAACGGTTTGGTTGATGCGAGTGATTTTGATGACG
AGCGTAATGGCTGGCCTGTTGAACAAGTCTGGAAAGAAATGCATAAACTTTTGCCATTCTCACCGGATTC
AGTCGTCACTCATGGTGATTTCTCACTTGATAACCTTATTTTTGACGAGGGGAAATTAATAGGTTGTATT
GATGTTGGACGAGTCGGAATCGCAGACCGATACCAGGATCTTGCCATCCTATGGAACTGCCTCGGTGAGT
TTTCTCCTTCATTACAGAAACGGCTTTTTCAAAAATATGGTATTGATAATCCTGATATGAATAAATTGCA
GTTTCATTTGATGCTCGATGAGTTTTTCTAATCAGAATTGGTTAATTGGTTGTAACACTGGCAGAGCATT
ACGCTGACTTGACGGGACGGCGCAAGCTCATGACCAAAATCCCTTAACGTGAGTTACGCGTCGTTCCACT
GAGCGTCAGACCCCGTAGAAAAGATCAAAGGATCTTCTTGAGATCCTTTTTTTCTGCGCGTAATCTGCTG
CTTGCAAACAAAAAAACCACCGCTACCAGCGGTGGTTTGTTTGCCGGATCAAGAGCTACCAACTCTTTTT
CCGAAGGTAACTGGCTTCAGCAGAGCGCAGATACCAAATACTGTTCTTCTAGTGTAGCCGTAGTTAGGCC
ACCACTTCAAGAACTCTGTAGCACCGCCTACATACCTCGCTCTGCTAATCCTGTTACCAGTGGCTGCTGC
CAGTGGCGATAAGTCGTGTCTTACCGGGTTGGACTCAAGACGATAGTTACCGGATAAGGCGCAGCGGTCG
GGCTGAACGGGGGGTTCGTGCACACAGCCCAGCTTGGAGCGAACGACCTACACCGAACTGAGATACCTAC
AGCGTGAGCTATGAGAAAGCGCCACGCTTCCCGAAGGGAGAAAGGCGGACAGGTATCCGGTAAGCGGCAG
GGTCGGAACAGGAGAGCGCACGAGGGAGCTTCCAGGGGGAAACGCCTGGTATCTTTATAGTCCTGTCGGG
TTTCGCCACCTCTGACTTGAGCGTCGATTTTTGTGATGCTCGTCAGGGGGGCGGAGCCTATGGAAAAACG
CCAGCAACGCGGCCTTTTTACGGTTCCTGGCCTTTTGCTGGCCTTTTGCTCACATGTTCTTTCCTGCGTT
ATCCCCTGATTCTGTGGATAACCGTATTACCGCCTTTGAGTGAGCTGATACCGCTCGCCGCAGCCGAACG
ACCGAGCGCAGCGAGTCAGTGAGCGAGGAAGCGGAAGAGCGCCCAATACGCAAACCGCCTCTCCCCGCGC
GTTGGCCGATTCATTAATGCAGCTGGCACGACAGGTTTCCCGACTGGAAAGCGGGCAGTGAGCGCAACGC
AATTAATACGCGTACCGCTAGCCAGGAAGAGTTTGTAGAAACGCAAAAAGGCCATCCGTCAGGATGGCCT
TCTGCTTAGTTTGATGCCTGGCAGTTTATGGCGGGCGTCCTGCCCGCCACCCTCCGGGCCGTTGCTTCAC
AACGTTCAAATCCGCTCCCGGCGGATTTGTCCTACTCAGGAGAGCGTTCACCGACAAACAACAGATAAAA
CGAAAGGCCCAGTCTTCCGACTGAGCCTTTCGTTTTATTTGATGCCTGGCAGTTCCCTACTCTCGCGTTA
ACGCTAGCATGGATGTTTTCCCAGTCACGACGTTGTAAAACGACGGCCAGTCTTAAGCTCGGGCCCCAAA
TAATGATTTTATTTTGACTGATAGTGACCTGTTCGTTGCAACAAATTGATGAGCAATGCTTTTTTATAAT
GCCAACTTTGTATACAAAAGTTGTGATGGTGAGCAAGGGCGAGGAGGACAACATGGCCATCATCAAGGAG
TTCATGCGCTTCAAGGTGCACATGGAGGGCTCCGTGAACGGCCACGAGTTCGAGATCGAGGGCGAGGGCG
AGGGCCGCCCCTACGAGGGCACCCAGACCGCCAAGCTGAAGGTGACCAAGGGCGGCCCCCTGCCCTTCGC
CTGGGACATCCTGTCCCCTCAGTTCATGTACGGCTCCAAGGCCTACGTGAAGCACCCCGCCGACATCCCC
GACTACTTGAAGCTGTCCTTCCCCGAGGGCTTCAAGTGGGAGCGCGTGATGAACTTCGAGGACGGCGGCG
TGGTGACCGTGACCCAGGACTCCTCCCTGCAGGACGGCGAGTTCATCTACAAGGTGAAGCTGCGCGGCAC
CAACTTCCCCTCCGACGGCCCCGTAATGCAGAAGAAGACCATGGGCTGGGAGGCCTCCTCCGAGCGGATG
TACCCCGAGGACGGCGCCCTGAAGGGCGAGATCAAGCAGAGGCTGAAGCTGAAGGACGGCGGCCACTACG
ACGCCGAGGTCAAGACCACCTACAAGGCCAAGAAGCCCGTGCAGCTGCCCGGCGCCTACAACGTCAACAT
CAAGCTGGACATCACCTCCCACAACGAGGACTACACCATCGTGGAACAGTACGAGCGCGCCGAGGGCCGC
CACTCCACCGGCGGCATGGACGAGCTGTACAAGTAATACCCAGCTTTC
Features (pLannotate 1.2.2; 10 found; start..end, strand, type, name):
    120..138     -  promoter       T7 promoter: promoter for bacteriophage T7 RNA polymerase
    272..1081    +  CDS            KanR: aminoglycoside phosphotransferase; aph(3')-Ia; confers resistance to kanamycin in bacteria or G418 (Geneticin®) in eukaryotes
   1228..1816    +  rep_origin     ori: high-copy-number ColE1/pMB1/pBR322/pUC origin of replication
   1999..2091    +  CDS            lacI (fragment): lac repressor; lacI; The lac repressor binds to the lac operator to inhibit transcription in E. coli. This inhibition can be relieved by adding lactose or isopropyl-β-D-thiogalactopyranoside (IPTG).
   2146..2173    -  terminator     rrnB T2 terminator: transcription terminator T2 from the E. coli rrnB gene
   2305..2348    +  terminator     rrnB T1 terminator: Escherichia coli rrnB; transcription terminator T1 from the E. coli rrnB gene
   2395..2431    -  CDS            lacZα (fragment): LacZα fragment of β-galactosidase; lacZ fragment
   2448..2543    +  protein_bind   attL5: mutant version of attL; recombination site for the Gateway® LR reaction LR Clonase™
   2546..3253    +  CDS            mCherry: mCherry is a basic (constitutively fluorescent) red fluorescent protein published in 2004, derived from Discosoma sp.. It is reported to be a very rapidly-maturing monomer with low acid sensitivity.
   3258..89      -  protein_bind   attL2 (across the origin): mutant version of attL; recombination site for the Gateway® LR reaction LR Clonase™
