[The description below was written by a language model from this plasmid's Addgene catalogue record and pLannotate feature annotations shown in this document.]
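Description:
pENTR-L5-mCherry-L2 is a small (about 3.3 kb) Gateway entry clone made by recombining an mCherry coding sequence into the Invitrogen donor vector pDONR221 P5-P2. It is a bacterial cloning intermediate rather than an expression vector. It replicates in E. coli from a high-copy ColE1/pUC-type origin and is selected with kanamycin through an aminoglycoside phosphotransferase gene. The remaining annotated backbone elements are typical of the pDONR series. These are rrnB T1 and T2 transcription terminators upstream of the recombination cassette, which shield the insert from read-through transcription, a T7 promoter on the far side of the cassette facing back toward the insert, and short lacI and lacZα remnants with no evident function here.

The payload is the mCherry open reading frame, a monomeric, rapidly maturing red fluorescent protein derived from Discosoma sp., which the record says was taken from a pmCherry plasmid. It sits directly between an attL5 site and an attL2 site, and no eukaryotic promoter, polyadenylation signal or fusion tag is annotated in the entry clone itself. The L5/L2 site combination marks this as the second module of a two-fragment MultiSite Gateway assembly. In an LR Clonase reaction it would be joined downstream of a partner entry clone carrying compatible sites and transferred into an attR-bearing destination vector, which supplies the remaining elements needed for expression. The associated publication describes a modular toolbox for rapidly building viral vectors that raise or lower neuronal gene expression in vivo, so this plasmid most likely provides the red fluorescent reporter component in such assemblies. The record does not specify the partner elements or destination vectors.
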