Addgene plasmid #32416: pENTR-L5-mCherry-L2
Depositing lab: Matthew Nolan. Depositing organization: University of Edinburgh. Publication: A Molecular Toolbox for Rapid Generation of Viral Vectors to Up- or Down-Regulate Neuronal Gene Expression in vivo. White MD, Milne RV, Nolan MF. Front Mol Neurosci. 2011;4:8. Epub 2011 Jul 4. 10.3389/fnmol.2011.00008 PubMed 21772812.
Backbone
  Vector backbone: pDONR221 P5-P2
  Backbone manufacturer: Invitrogen
  Vector type: Gateway cloning vector
Growth in bacteria
  Bacterial resistance: Kanamycin, 50 μg/mL
  Growth temperature: 30°C
  Growth strain: Stbl2
  Copy number: High Copy
Gene/Insert
  Gene/Insert name: mCherry
  Cloning method: Gateway Cloning
  Sequencing primers: 5′ M13 Forward
Resource information
  A portion of this plasmid was derived from a plasmid made by: pmCherry
Terms and licenses: Academic/Nonprofit Terms; Industry Terms: Not Available to Industry
How to cite: pENTR-L5-mCherry-L2 was a gift from Matthew Nolan (Addgene plasmid # 32416 ; http://n2t.net/addgene:32416 ; RRID:Addgene_32416)
