>Addgene plasmid #32416 | pENTR-L5-mCherry-L2 | addgene partial sequence | sequence record 39030 | M13pUC-Fwd 5'-CCCAGTCACGACGTTGTAAAACG-3'
ATGATTTTATTTTGACTGATAGTGACCTGTTCGTTGCAACAAATTGATGAGCAATGCTTTTTTATAATGC
CAACTTTGTATACAAAAGTTGACCATGGTGAGCAAGGGCGAGGAGGATAACATGGCCATCATCAAGGAGT
TCATGCGCTTCAAGGTGCACATGGAGGGCTCCGTGAACGGCCACGAGTTCGAGATCGAGGGCGAGGGCGA
GGGCCGCCCCTACGAGGGCACCCAGACCGCCAAGCTGAAGGTGACCAAGGGTGGCCCCCTGCCCTTCGCC
TGGGACATCCTGTCCCCTCAGTTCATGTACGGCTCCAAGGCCTACGTGAAGCACCCCGCCGACATCCCCG
ACTACTTGAAGCTGTCCTTCCCCGAGGGCTTCAAGTGGGAGCGCGTGATGAACTTCGAGGACGGCGGCGT
GGTGACCGTGACCCAGGACTCCTCCCTGCAGGACGGCGAGTTCATCTACAAGGTGAAGCTGCGCGGCACC
AACTTCCCCTCCGACGGCCCCGTAATGCAGAAGAAGACCATGGGCTGGGAGGCCTCCTCCGAGCGGATGT
ACCCCGAGGACGGCGCCCTGAAGGGCGAGATCAAGCAGAGGCTGAAGCTGAAGGACGGCGGCCACTACGA
CGCTGAGGTCAAGACCACCTACAAGGCCAAGAAGCCCGTGCAGCTGCCCGGCGCCTACAACGTCAA
